Addgene plasmid #47174: TAL3455
Depositing lab: Keith Joung. Depositing organization: Massachusetts General Hospital. Publication: Targeted gene disruption in somatic zebrafish cells using engineered TALENs. Sander JD, Cade L, Khayter C, Reyon D, Peterson RT, Joung JK, Yeh JR. Nat Biotechnol. 2011 Aug 5;29(8):697-8. doi: 10.1038/nbt.1934. PubMed 21822241.
Backbone
  Vector backbone: JDS78
  Backbone manufacturer: Addgene plasmid #32290
  Backbone size w/o insert (bp): 6447
  Vector type: Mammalian Expression ; T7
Growth in bacteria
  Bacterial resistance: Ampicillin, 100 μg/mL
  Growth temperature: 37°C
  Growth strain: XL1 Blue
  Copy number: High Copy
Gene/Insert
  Gene/Insert name: ZebrafishCommunity-Hsf1-right (alt name: Hsf1)
  Species: D. rerio (zebrafish)
  Insert size (bp): 1430
  Promoter: CMV
  Tag / fusion protein: 3X Flag (N terminal on backbone); WT FOKI (C terminal on backbone)
  Cloning method: Restriction Enzyme; 5′ cloning site BsmBI (destroyed during cloning); 3′ cloning site BsmBI (destroyed during cloning)
  Sequencing primers: 5′ CMV-F; 3′ BGH-rev
Terms and licenses: Academic/Nonprofit Terms; Industry Terms: Not Available to Industry
Depositor comments: Target binding site: TCCACCAGCGTCCAGAGT It is strongly recommended that users perform a diagnostic digest to verify this plasmid prior to use. For example, a double digest of the plasmid with BamHI and KpnI should result in two bands at 2.3kb and 5.8kb.
How to cite: TAL3455 was a gift from Keith Joung (Addgene plasmid # 47174 ; http://n2t.net/addgene:47174 ; RRID:Addgene_47174)
