[The description below was written by a language model from this plasmid's Addgene catalogue record.]
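Description:
TAL3455 is a TALEN expression plasmid built on the JDS78 backbone, a mammalian expression vector that also carries a T7 promoter. It encodes the right-hand monomer of a TALEN pair directed against the zebrafish (D. rerio) Hsf1 gene. The plasmid is maintained in E. coli as a high-copy construct under ampicillin selection. The record does not include a feature table, so details such as the origin of replication and polyadenylation signal are not explicitly stated, although the listed sequencing primers suggest a CMV promoter upstream and a BGH terminator region downstream of the coding sequence.

The insert, of about 1.4 kb, is an engineered array of TAL effector repeats designed to recognise a specific 18-nucleotide site in Hsf1. It was cloned into the backbone through BsmBI sites that were destroyed in the process, as is typical of type IIS assembly, which places the repeat array seamlessly in frame with backbone-encoded sequences. These supply an N-terminal 3X Flag epitope for detection and a C-terminal wild-type FokI nuclease domain. Because FokI cleaves as a dimer, this construct is meant to be used with a matching left-hand TALEN that binds the adjacent half-site, so that the two nuclease domains meet over the spacer and introduce a double-strand break. Error-prone repair of the break can then produce disruptive insertions or deletions.

The CMV promoter allows direct expression in transfected cells, while the T7 promoter permits in vitro transcription of mRNA, the usual route for delivery into zebrafish embryos. The associated work concerns targeted gene disruption in somatic zebrafish cells.
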