>Addgene plasmid #47174 | TAL3455 | depositor partial sequence | sequence record 67261 | Insert sequence
ATGGACTACAAAGACCATGACGGTGATTATAAAGATCATGACATCGATTACAAGGATGACGATGACAAGA
TGGCCCCCAAGAAGAAGAGGAAGGTGGGCATTCACCGCGGGGTACCTATGGTGGACTTGAGGACACTCGG
TTATTCGCAACAGCAACAGGAGAAAATCAAGCCTAAGGTCAGGAGCACCGTCGCGCAACACCACGAGGCG
CTTGTGGGGCATGGCTTCACTCATGCGCATATTGTCGCGCTTTCACAGCACCCTGCGGCGCTTGGGACGG
TGGCTGTCAAATACCAAGATATGATTGCGGCCCTGCCCGAAGCCACGCACGAGGCAATTGTAGGGGTCGG
TAAACAGTGGTCGGGAGCGCGAGCACTTGAGGCGCTGCTGACTGTGGCGGGTGAGCTTAGGGGGCCTCCG
CTCCAGCTCGACACCGGGCAGCTGCTGAAGATCGCGAAGAGAGGGGGAGTAACAGCGGTAGAGGCAGTGC
ACGCCTGGCGCAATGCGCTCACCGGGGCCCCCTTGAACCTGACCCCAGACCAGGTAGTCGCAATCGCGTC
ACATGACGGGGGAAAGCAAGCCCTGGAAACCGTGCAAAGGTTGTTGCCGGTCCTTTGTCAAGACCACGGC
CTTACACCGGAGCAAGTCGTGGCCATTGCATCCCACGACGGTGGCAAACAGGCTCTTGAGACGGTTCAGA
GACTTCTCCCAGTTCTCTGTCAAGCCCACGGGCTGACTCCCGATCAAGTTGTAGCGATTGCGTCGAACAT
TGGAGGGAAACAAGCATTGGAGACTGTCCAACGGCTCCTTCCCGTGTTGTGTCAAGCCCACGGTTTGACG
CCTGCACAAGTGGTCGCCATCGCCAGCCATGATGGCGGTAAGCAGGCGCTGGAAACAGTACAGCGCCTGC
TGCCTGTACTGTGCCAGGATCATGGACTGACCCCAGACCAGGTAGTCGCAATCGCGTCACATGACGGGGG
AAAGCAAGCCCTGGAAACCGTGCAAAGGTTGTTGCCGGTCCTTTGTCAAGACCACGGCCTTACACCGGAG
CAAGTCGTGGCCATTGCAAGCAACATCGGTGGCAAACAGGCTCTTGAGACGGTTCAGAGACTTCTCCCAG
TTCTCTGTCAAGCCCACGGGCTGACTCCCGATCAAGTTGTAGCGATTGCGAATAACAATGGAGGGAAACA
AGCATTGGAGACTGTCCAACGGCTCCTTCCCGTGTTGTGTCAAGCCCACGGTTTGACGCCTGCACAAGTG
GTCGCCATCGCCAGCCATGATGGCGGTAAGCAGGCGCTGGAAACAGTACAGCGCCTGCTGCCTGTACTGT
GCCAGGATCATGGACTGACCCCAGACCAGGTAGTCGCAATCGCGAACAATAATGGGGGAAAGCAAGCCCT
GGAAACCGTGCAAAGGTTGTTGCCGGTCCTTTGTCAAGACCACGGCCTTACACCGGAGCAAGTCGTGGCC
ATTGCAAGCAATGGGGGTGGCAAACAGGCTCTTGAGACGGTTCAGAGACTTCTCCCAGTTCTCTGTCAAG
CCCACGGGCTGACTCCCGATCAAGTTGTAGCGATTGCGTCGCATGACGGAGGGAAACAAGCATTGGAGAC
TGTCCAACGGCTCCTTCCCGTGTTGTGTCAAGCCCACGGTTTGACGCCTGCACAAGTGGTCGCCATCGCC
AGCCATGATGGCGGTAAGCAGGCGCTGGAAACAGTACAGCGCCTGCTGCCTGTACTGTGCCAGGATCATG
GACTGACCCCAGACCAGGTAGTCGCAATCGCGTCGAACATTGGGGGAAAGCAAGCCCTGGAAACCGTGCA
AAGGTTGTTGCCGGTCCTTTGTCAAGACCACGGCCTTACACCGGAGCAAGTCGTGGCCATTGCAAATAAT
AACGGTGGCAAACAGGCTCTTGAGACGGTTCAGAGACTTCTCCCAGTTCTCTGTCAAGCCCACGGGCTGA
CTCCCGATCAAGTTGTAGCGATTGCGTCGAACATTGGAGGGAAACAAGCATTGGAGACTGTCCAACGGCT
CCTTCCCGTGTTGTGTCAAGCCCACGGTTTGACGCCTGCACAAGTGGTCGCCATCGCCAACAACAACGGC
GGTAAGCAGGCGCTGGAAACAGTACAGCGCCTGCTGCCTGTACTGTGCCAGGATCATGGACTGACACCCG
AACAGGTGGTCGCCATTGCTTCTAATGGGGGAGGACGGCCAGCCTTGGAG
