>Addgene plasmid #47174 | TAL3455 | addgene partial sequence | sequence record 68686 | JDS-TALEN-F 5'-TAGGGGTCGGTAAACAGTGG-3'
TGTGGCGGGTGAGCTTAGGGGGCCTCCGCTCCAGCTCGACACCGGGCAGCTGCTGAAGATCGCGAAGAGA
GGGGGAGTAACAGCGGTAGAGGCAGTGCACGCCTGGCGCAATGCGCTCACCGGGGCCCCCTTGAACCTGA
CCCCAGACCAGGTAGTCGCAATCGCGTCACATGACGGGGGAAAGCAAGCCCTGGAAACCGTGCAAAGGTT
GTTGCCGGTCCTTTGTCAAGACCACGGCCTTACACCGGAGCAAGTCGTGGCCATTGCATCCCACGACGGT
GGCAAACAGGCTCTTGAGACGGTTCAGAGACTTCTCCCAGTTCTCTGTCAAGCCCACGGGCTGACTCCCG
ATCAAGTTGTAGCGATTGCGTCGAACATTGGAGGGAAACAAGCATTGGAGACTGTCCAACGGCTCCTTCC
CGTGTTGTGTCAAGCCCACGGTTTGACGCCTGCACAAGTGGTCGCCATCGCCAGCCATGATGGCGGTAAG
CAGGCGCTGGAAACAGTACAGCGCCTGCTGCCTGTACTGTGCCAGGATCATGGACTGACCCCAGACCAGG
TAGTCGCAATCGCGTCACATGACGGGGGAAAGCAAGCCCTGGAAACCGTGCAAAGGTTGTTGCCGGTCCT
TTGTCAAGACCACGGCCTTACACCGGAGCAAGTCGTGGCCATTGCAAGCAACATCGGTGGCAAACAGGCT
CTTGAGACGGTTCAGAGACTTCTCCCAGTTCTCTGTCAAGCCCACGGGCTGACTCCCGATCAAGTTGTAG
CGATTGCGAATAACAATGGAGGGAAACAAGCATTGGAGACTGTCCAACGGCTCCTTCCCGTGTTGTGTCA
AGCCCACGGTTTGACGCCTGCACAAGTGGTC
